Addgene plasmid #239430: pAAV-CRE-CytoTape-V5
Purpose: CytoTape signal monomer for recording phosphorylated CREB protein activity
Depositing lab: Changyang Linghu. Depositing organization: University of Michigan. Publication: Scalable and multiplexed recorders of gene regulation dynamics across weeks. Zheng L, Shi D, Yan Y, Zhou B, Lim J, Hou Y, An B, Adhinarta JK, Lin M, Ko B, Joesten WC, Gautam M, Huez EDM, Kim EC, Klyder EG, Chang B, Pitchiaya S, Roberts MT, Cai DJ, Boyden ES, Wei D, Lio P, Linghu C. Nature. 2026 Jan 26. doi: 10.1038/s41586-026-10156-9. PubMed 41588170.
Backbone
  Vector backbone: pAAV-CRE
  Backbone manufacturer: Epoch Life Science, Inc.
  Vector type: Mammalian Expression, AAV
Growth in bacteria
  Bacterial resistance: Ampicillin, 100 μg/mL
  Growth temperature: 37°C
  Growth strain: NEB Stable
  Copy number: High Copy
Gene/Insert
  Gene/Insert name: CytoTape-V5
  Species: Synthetic
  Promoter: CRE promoter
  Tag / fusion protein: V5-dMBP (C terminal on insert)
  Cloning method: Gibson Cloning
  Sequencing primers: 5′ TTGCGCAGATCGATAACTAGTGC; 3′ GCAAACAACAGATGGCTGGC
Terms and licenses: Academic/Nonprofit Terms; Industry Terms
Depositor comments: Please visit https://doi.org/10.1101/2025.05.10.653182 for bioRxiv preprint.
How to cite: pAAV-CRE-CytoTape-V5 was a gift from Changyang Linghu (Addgene plasmid # 239430 ; http://n2t.net/addgene:239430 ; RRID:Addgene_239430)
