[The description below was written by a language model from this plasmid's Addgene catalogue record and pLannotate feature annotations shown in this document.]
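Description:
pAAV-CRE-CytoTape-V5 is a 6.25 kb AAV transfer plasmid for mammalian expression, built on a pAAV-CRE backbone. It is propagated in E. coli through a high-copy ColE1/pUC-type origin with ampicillin selection (AmpR under its own bla promoter), and it also carries an f1 phage origin. Two AAV2 inverted terminal repeats, one annotated only as a fragment, flank the expression cassette. These define the segment that can be packaged into recombinant AAV particles when replication and capsid functions are supplied in trans. ITR-containing plasmids are prone to recombination, which fits the recombination-deficient growth strain listed in the record.

Between the ITRs, the payload is driven by what the record calls a CRE promoter, here meaning cAMP response elements rather than Cre recombinase. The annotation shows short CMV-like matches, which probably reflect the response-element repeats, upstream of a minimal CMV promoter, so transcription should depend on binding of phosphorylated CREB. Several Gateway attB sites and T3/T7 promoters lie between the promoter and the coding region and appear to be cloning remnants.

The synthetic CytoTape-V5 open reading frame is annotated as a sequence matching E. coli isoaspartyl dipeptidase (iadA) fused in frame to a maltose-binding-protein-derived fragment (the dMBP of the catalogue entry) and a C-terminal V5 epitope tag, followed by a bGH polyadenylation signal. The record does not explain how these domains contribute to tape assembly.

According to the stated purpose, this protein is the "signal monomer" of the CytoTape recording system. It is produced when CREB is active, and the V5 tag allows it to be detected by immunostaining as a readout of the history of CREB-dependent transcription.
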