Features (pLannotate 1.2.2; 22 found; start..end, strand, type, name):
      5..74      -  CDS            lacZα (fragment): LacZα fragment of β-galactosidase; lacZ fragment
     69..201     -  repeat_region  AAV2 ITR (fragment): inverted terminal repeat of adeno-associated virus serotype 2 inverted
    280..304     +  protein_bind   attB1: mutant version of attB; recombination site for the Gateway® BP reaction BP Clonase™
    404..426     +  promoter       CMV promoter (fragment): human cytomegalovirus (CMV) immediate early promoter
    512..534     +  promoter       CMV promoter (fragment): human cytomegalovirus (CMV) immediate early promoter
    567..587     -  protein_bind   attB4: mutant version of attB; core recombination site for the Gateway® BP reaction BP Clonase™
    603..640     +  promoter       minimal CMV promoter: human cytomegalovirus (CMV) immediate early promoter
    723..743     +  protein_bind   attB3: mutant version of attB; core recombination site for the Gateway® BP reaction BP Clonase™
    770..788     +  promoter       T3 promoter: promoter for bacteriophage T3 RNA polymerase
    852..870     -  promoter       T7 promoter: promoter for bacteriophage T7 RNA polymerase
    897..917     -  protein_bind   attB2: mutant version of attB; core recombination site for the Gateway® BP reaction BP Clonase™
    982..2151    +  CDS            iadA: IADA_ECOLI - Also known as yjiF. Experimental evidence at protein level: Swiss-Prot protein existence level 1. Catalyzes the hydrolytic cleavage of a subset of L- isoaspartyl (L-beta-aspartyl) dipeptides. Used to degrade proteins damaged by L-isoaspartyl residues formation. The best substrate for the enzyme reported thus far is iso-Asp-Leu. From Escherichia coli (strain K12).
   2152..3237    +  CDS            malE (fragment): MALE_ECO57 - Experimental evidence at protein level: Swiss-Prot protein existence level 1. Part of the ABC transporter complex MalEFGK involved in maltose/maltodextrin import. Binds maltose and higher maltodextrins. From Escherichia coli O157:H7.
   3238..3278    +  CDS            V5 tag (fragment): epitope tag from simian virus 5
   3304..3511    +  polyA_signal   bGH poly(A) signal: bovine growth hormone polyadenylation signal
   3542..3610    -  CDS            large T antigen (fragment): large T antigen from SV40 (simian virus 40)
   3681..3814    +  repeat_region  AAV2 ITR: inverted terminal repeat of adeno-associated virus serotype 2 inverted
   3808..3864    -  CDS            lacI (fragment): lac repressor; lacI; The lac repressor binds to the lac operator to inhibit transcription in E. coli. This inhibition can be relieved by adding lactose or isopropyl-β-D-thiogalactopyranoside (IPTG).
   4047..4635    -  rep_origin     ori: high-copy-number ColE1/pMB1/pBR322/pUC origin of replication
   4806..5666    -  CDS            AmpR: β-lactamase; bla; confers resistance to ampicillin, carbenicillin, and related antibiotics
   5667..5771    -  promoter       AmpR promoter: bla
   5824..6252    -  rep_origin     f1 ori (sequence partly withheld): f1 bacteriophage origin of replication; arrow indicates direction of (+) strand synthesis
>Addgene plasmid #239430 | pAAV-CRE-CytoTape-V5 | addgene full sequence | sequence record 491027 | Addgene NGS Result
CCCATTCGCCATTCAGGCTGCGCAACTGTTGGGAAGGGCGATCGGTGCGGGCCTCTTCGCTATTACGCCA
GCTGCGCGCTCGCTCGCTCACTGAGGCCGCCCGGGCAAAGCCCGGGCGTCGGGCGACCTTTGGTCGCCCG
GCCTCAGTGAGCGAGCGAGCGCGCAGAGAGGGAGTGGCCAACTCCATCACTAGGGGTTCCTTGTAGTTAA
TGATTAACCCGCCATGCTACTTATCTACGTAGCCATGCTCTAGGAAGATCGTAGGTTAATTAAACGCGTA
CAAGTTTGTACAAAAAAGCAGGCTCCCTAACTGGCCGGTACCGAGCTCTTACGCGTGCTAGCGCACCAGA
CAGTGACGTCAGCTGCCAGATCCCATGGCCGTCATACTGTGACGTCTTTCAGACACCCCATTGACGTCAA
TGGGAGAACAGATCTGCCGCCCCGACTAGCGCACCAGACAGTGACGTCAGCTGCCAGATCCCATGGCCGT
CATACTGTGACGTCTTTCAGACACCCCATTGACGTCAATGGGAGAACAGATCTGCCGCCCCGACTAGCGG
GGGGCTCAACTTTTCTATACAAAGTTGCGGTACCCGGGTCGAGTAGGCGTGTACGGTGGGAGGCCTATAT
AAGCAGAGCTCGTTTAGTGAACCGTCAGATCGCCTGGAGACGCCATCCACGCTGTTTTGACCTCCATAGA
AGACACCGGGACCGATCCAGCCCAACTTTGTATAATAAAGTTGAGCTAGTTGCTAAGTCTGCCGAGTAGA
ATTAACCCTCACTAAAGGGTAGGTGACACTATCAAAACATTACTACATTCTAACACGGTGTTCTACAAAC
TTTTACTCTTTCCTATAGTGAGTCGTATTAGTAGACGCGAGTCAATGCATGTACGACAGCTTTCTTGTAC
AAAGTGGTTCGATATCAAGATCTGGCCTCGGCGGCCAAGCTTGGCAATCCGGTACTGTTGGTAAAGCCAC
CATGATTGACTATACTGCTGCTGGTTTCACCCTCCTCCAAGGTGCACATCTGTACGCTCCTGAAGACAGA
GGTATCTGCGATGTGCTGGTTGCCAACGGTAAGATCATCGCTGTGGCCTCCAACATTCCTAGCGACATCG
TTCCAAACTGCACCGTTGTCGATCTGAGCGGACAGATCCTCTGTCCAGGATTCATTGATCAGCACGTGCA
CCTCATTGGAGGAGGAGGCGAAGCTGGTCCTACTACTAGAACTCCCGAAGTCGCACTGTCTCGCCTCACA
GAGGCAGGCGTTACCTCCGTCGTGGGACTCCTGGGTACTGATAGCATCTCTAGGCACCCTGAGTCTCTGC
TGGCAAAGACCAGAGCCCTCAATGAGGAGGGTATCTCCGCTTGGATGCTGACTGGTGCTTATCACGTCCC
ATCTCGCACCATTACTGGCAGCGTGGAGAAGGACGTTGCAATCATCGACAGAGTGATCGGTGTTAAGTGC
GCTATCTCCGACCACAGGAGCGCTGCTCCCGACGTCTATCACCTGGCCAACATGGCAGCCGAGAGCAGAG
TCGGTGGTCTGCTCGGTGGCAAGCCAGGAGTTACCGTGTTCCACATGGGTGACTCTAAGAAGGCACTGCA
ACCCATCTATGACCTGCTGGAGAACTGTGACGTCCCAATCTCCAAGCTGCTGCCTACCCACGTCAACAGG
AACGTGCCTCTCTTCTACCAAGCTCTGGAGTTCGCAAGAAAGGGTGGCACCATCGACATCACCTCTAGCA
TTGATGAACCCGTCGCTCCAGCTGAGGGAATCGCAAGGGCTGTCCAAGCAGGTATCCCACTGGCAAGGGT
GACACTCAGCTCTGATGGCAACGGCTCCCAGCCATTCTTCGATGATGAAGGAAATCTGACTCACATTGGC
GTGGCTGGATTTGAAACTCTCCTGGAAACAGTTCAGGTTCTGGTTAAGGACTACGACTTCAGCATTTCTG
ACGCTCTCAGACCACTCACCTCTAGCGTCGCTGGCTTCCTGAACCTGACTGGTAAAGGCGAAATCAAACC
TGGTAATGACGCTGATCTGCTGGTGATGACACCCGAACTGCGCATTGAGCAGGTCTATGCAAGAGGAAAG
CTGATGGTTAAGGACGGAAAGGCTTGTGTCAAGGGCACATTCGAGACTGCTGGCAAACTGGTTATCTGGA
TCAATGGCGATAAGGGCTACAATGGCCTGGCAGAGGTCGGTAAGAAGTTCGAGAAAGATACAGGCATCAA
AGTTACTGTGGAACACCCAGATAAGCTGGAGGAGAAGTTCCCTCAGGTCGCAGCAACTGGCGACGGTCCA
GACATCATCTTCTGGGCACACGATAGGTTCGGTGGCTATGCCCAATCTGGCCTGCTGGCTGAGATTACTC
CTGATAAGGCTTTCCAGGACAAGCTGTATCCATTCACCTGGGATGCTGTGAGATACAATGGCAAGCTGAT
CGCATACCCTATTGCTGTGGAAGCTCTGAGCCTGATCTACAACAAGGACCTGCTGCCTAATCCTCCTAAG
ACATGGGAAGAAATCCCTGCACTGGACAAGGAACTGAAGGCCAAAGGCAAGTCCGCACTGATGTTCAACC
TGCAGGAGCCTTACTTTACCTGGCCACTGATTGCTGCCGACGGTGGTTACGCTTTCAAGTACGAGAATGG
TAAGTACGACATCAAAGATGTGGGTGTGGACAATGCTGGTGCCAAAGCTGGTCTGACTTTCCTGGTGGAT
CTGATCAAGAACAAGCACATGAATGCAGACACTGACTATTCTATCGCAGAGGCTGCTTTCAACAAAGGCG
AAACCGCAATGACTATCAATGGTCCTTGGGCATGGTCTAACATCGACACTAGCAAAGTCAACTACGGTGT
CACCGTTCTGCCAACCTTCAAGGGTCAGCCAAGCAAACCTTTCGTTGGCGTGCTGAGCGCAGGTATCAAC
GCTGCCTCTCCTAACAAAGAGCTGGCTAAGGAGTTTCTGGAGAACTACCTGCTGACAGACGAAGGTCTGG
AGGCAGTGAACAAGGACAAGCCACTGGGTGCCGTGGCTCTGAAGAGCTACGAAGAAGAACTGGCCAAGGA
CCCTCGCATCGCTGCTACAATGGAGAACGCACAGAAGGGTGAGATCATGCCAAACATCCCACAGATGAGC
GCATTCTGGTATGCCGTGAGGACCGCTGTTATCAACGCAGCTTCTGGCAGACAGACCGTGGATGAAGCCC
TGAAAGACGCACAGACCGGTAAGCCTATCCCTAACCCTCTGCTCGGTCTCGATTCTACCTAAGCGGCCGC
TCATAAAGCTCGACTGTGCCTTCTAGTTGCCAGCCATCTGTTGTTTGCCCCTCCCCCGTGCCTTCCTTGA
CCCTGGAAGGTGCCACTCCCACTGTCCTTTCCTAATAAAATGAGGAAATTGCATCGCATTGTCTGAGTAG
GTGTCATTCTATTCTGGGGGGTGGGGTGGGGCAGGACAGCAAGGGGGAGGATTGGGAAGACAATAGCAGG
CATGCTGGGGATGCGGTCCGGACTGTACAATTGCATTCATTTTATGTTTCAGGTTCAGGGGGAGATGTGG
GAGGTTTTTTAAAGCAAGTAAAACCTCTACAAATGTGGTAAAATCGATAAGGATCTTCCTAGAGCATGGC
TACGTAGATAAGTAGCATGGCGGGTTAATCATTAACTACAAGGAACCCCTAGTGATGGAGTTGGCCACTC
CCTCTCTGCGCGCTCGCTCGCTCACTGAGGCCGGGCGACCAAAGGTCGCCCGACGCCCGGGCTTTGCCCG
GGCGGCCTCAGTGAGCGAGCGAGCGCGCAGCTGCATTAATGAATCGGCCAACGCGCGGGGAGAGGCGGTT
TGCGTATTGGGCGCTCTTCCGCTTCCTCGCTCACTGACTCGCTGCGCTCGGTCGTTCGGCTGCGGCGAGC
GGTATCAGCTCACTCAAAGGCGGTAATACGGTTATCCACAGAATCAGGGGATAACGCAGGAAAGAACATG
TGAGCAAAAGGCCAGCAAAAGGCCAGGAACCGTAAAAAGGCCGCGTTGCTGGCGTTTTTCCATAGGCTCC
GCCCCCCTGACGAGCATCACAAAAATCGACGCTCAAGTCAGAGGTGGCGAAACCCGACAGGACTATAAAG
ATACCAGGCGTTTCCCCCTGGAAGCTCCCTCGTGCGCTCTCCTGTTCCGACCCTGCCGCTTACCGGATAC
CTGTCCGCCTTTCTCCCTTCGGGAAGCGTGGCGCTTTCTCATAGCTCACGCTGTAGGTATCTCAGTTCGG
TGTAGGTCGTTCGCTCCAAGCTGGGCTGTGTGCACGAACCCCCCGTTCAGCCCGACCGCTGCGCCTTATC
CGGTAACTATCGTCTTGAGTCCAACCCGGTAAGACACGACTTATCGCCACTGGCAGCAGCCACTGGTAAC
AGGATTAGCAGAGCGAGGTATGTAGGCGGTGCTACAGAGTTCTTGAAGTGGTGGCCTAACTACGGCTACA
CTAGAAGAACAGTATTTGGTATCTGCGCTCTGCTGAAGCCAGTTACCTTCGGAAAAAGAGTTGGTAGCTC
TTGATCCGGCAAACAAACCACCGCTGGTAGCGGTGGTTTTTTTGTTTGCAAGCAGCAGATTACGCGCAGA
AAAAAAGGATCTCAAGAAGATCCTTTGATCTTTTCTACGGGGTCTGACGCTCAGTGGAACGAAAACTCAC
GTTAAGGGATTTTGGTCATGAGATTATCAAAAAGGATCTTCACCTAGATCCTTTTAAATTAAAAATGAAG
TTTTAAATCAATCTAAAGTATATATGAGTAAACTTGGTCTGACAGTTACCAATGCTTAATCAGTGAGGCA
CCTATCTCAGCGATCTGTCTATTTCGTTCATCCATAGTTGCCTGACTCCCCGTCGTGTAGATAACTACGA
TACGGGAGGGCTTACCATCTGGCCCCAGTGCTGCAATGATACCGCGAGACCCACGCTCACCGGCTCCAGA
TTTATCAGCAATAAACCAGCCAGCCGGAAGGGCCGAGCGCAGAAGTGGTCCTGCAACTTTATCCGCCTCC
ATCCAGTCTATTAATTGTTGCCGGGAAGCTAGAGTAAGTAGTTCGCCAGTTAATAGTTTGCGCAACGTTG
TTGCCATTGCTACAGGCATCGTGGTGTCACGCTCGTCGTTTGGTATGGCTTCATTCAGCTCCGGTTCCCA
ACGATCAAGGCGAGTTACATGATCCCCCATGTTGTGCAAAAAAGCGGTTAGCTCCTTCGGTCCTCCGATC
GTTGTCAGAAGTAAGTTGGCCGCAGTGTTATCACTCATGGTTATGGCAGCACTGCATAATTCTCTTACTG
TCATGCCATCCGTAAGATGCTTTTCTGTGACTGGTGAGTACTCAACCAAGTCATTCTGAGAATAGTGTAT
GCGGCGACCGAGTTGCTCTTGCCCGGCGTCAATACGGGATAATACCGCGCCACATAGCAGAACTTTAAAA
GTGCTCATCATTGGAAAACGTTCTTCGGGGCGAAAACTCTCAAGGATCTTACCGCTGTTGAGATCCAGTT
CGATGTAACCCACTCGTGCACCCAACTGATCTTCAGCATCTTTTACTTTCACCAGCGTTTCTGGGTGAGC
AAAAACAGGAAGGCAAAATGCCGCAAAAAAGGGAATAAGGGCGACACGGAAATGTTGAATACTCATACTC
TTCCTTTTTCAATATTATTGAAGCATTTATCAGGGTTATTGTCTCATGAGCGGATACATATTTGAATGTA
TTTAGAAAAATAAACAAATAGGGGTTCCGCGCACATTTCCCCGAAAAGTGCCACCTAAATTGTAAGCGTT
AATATTTTGTTAAAATTCGCGTTAAATTTTTGTTAAATCAGCTCATTTTTTAACCAATAGGCCGAAATCG
GCAAAATCCCTTATAAATCAAAAGAATAGACCGAGATAGGGT
[37 nt withheld, positions 5923-5959]
AAAGAACGTGGACTCCAACGTCAAAGG
[49 nt withheld, positions 5987-6035]
T
[91 nt withheld, positions 6037-6127]
G
[124 nt withheld, positions 6129-6252]
